Addgene plasmid #66851: pClneoMyc-LATS1
Purpose: Express Myc-tagged LATS1 in mammalian cells
Depositing lab: Yutaka Hata. Depositing organization: Institute of Science Tokyo. Publication: A cell-based assay to screen stimulators of the Hippo pathway reveals the inhibitory effect of dobutamine on the YAP-dependent gene transcription. Bao Y, Nakagawa K, Yang Z, Ikeda M, Withanage K, Ishigami-Yuasa M, Okuno Y, Hata S, Nishina H, Hata Y. J Biochem. 2011 Aug;150(2):199-208. doi: 10.1093/jb/mvr063. Epub 2011 May 17. PubMed 21586534.
Backbone
  Vector backbone: pClneo
  Backbone manufacturer: Promega
  Vector type: Mammalian Expression
  Selectable markers: Neomycin (select with G418)
Growth in bacteria
  Bacterial resistance: Ampicillin, 100 μg/mL
  Growth temperature: 37°C
  Growth strain: Top10
  Copy number: High Copy
Gene/Insert
  Gene/Insert name: LATS1 (alt name: large tumor suppressor kinase 1)
  Species: H. sapiens (human)
  Mutation: P44L mutation in LATS1 compared to GenBank reference sequence NP_004681.1
  GenBank ID: NM_004690.3
  Entrez Gene: LATS1 (a.k.a. WARTS, wts)
  Promoter: CMV
  Tag / fusion protein: Myc (N terminal on insert)
  Cloning method: Restriction Enzyme; 5′ cloning site MluI (not destroyed); 3′ cloning site SalI (not destroyed)
  Sequencing primers: 5′ CMV promoter; 3′ T3
Terms and licenses: Academic/Nonprofit Terms; Industry Terms: Not Available to Industry
Depositor comments: Addgene sequencing results find amino acid change P44L compared to available LATS1 reference sequences.
How to cite: pClneoMyc-LATS1 was a gift from Yutaka Hata (Addgene plasmid # 66851 ; http://n2t.net/addgene:66851 ; RRID:Addgene_66851)
