[The description below was written by a language model from this plasmid's Addgene catalogue record and pLannotate feature annotations shown in this document.]
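Description:
pClneoMyc-LATS1 is a mammalian expression plasmid of about 9 kb, built on Promega's pCIneo backbone, that produces human LATS1 (large tumor suppressor kinase 1, also called WARTS) carrying an N-terminal Myc epitope tag. In bacteria it is maintained at high copy through a ColE1/pUC-type origin and selected with ampicillin via the β-lactamase gene. An f1 phage origin is also present, which in principle allows single-stranded DNA production. For mammalian cells, a separate cassette places the neomycin phosphotransferase gene under the SV40 enhancer/early promoter with a synthetic polyadenylation signal, permitting G418 selection of stable transfectants.

The expression unit is driven by the human cytomegalovirus immediate-early enhancer and promoter, followed by a chimeric β-globin/immunoglobulin heavy chain intron that generally improves transcript processing and expression. The LATS1 coding sequence was inserted between MluI and SalI sites, both retained, and transcription is terminated by the SV40 polyadenylation signal. A T7 promoter upstream and a partial T3 promoter downstream flank the insert; these are useful for sequencing, and the T7 promoter could support in vitro transcription. The Myc tag is listed in the catalogue entry but is not annotated as a separate feature in the table. It presumably lies in the short interval between the T7 promoter and the start of LATS1. Repository sequencing found a P44L substitution relative to the reference LATS1 protein, which users should keep in mind.

LATS1 is a core kinase of the Hippo pathway, and the associated work concerned a cell-based screen for Hippo pathway stimulators and YAP-dependent transcription. The plasmid suits overexpression of LATS1 with detection or immunoprecipitation through the Myc epitope.
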