Features (pLannotate 1.2.2; 19 found; start..end, strand, type, name):
    140..517     +  enhancer       CMV enhancer: human cytomegalovirus immediate early enhancer
    518..729     +  promoter       CMV promoter: human cytomegalovirus (CMV) immediate early promoter
    890..1022    +  intron         chimeric intron: chimera between introns from human β-globin and immunoglobulin heavy chain genes
   1067..1085    +  promoter       T7 promoter: promoter for bacteriophage T7 RNA polymerase
   1151..4540    +  CDS            LATS1: LATS1_HUMAN - Also known as WARTS From Homo sapiens (Human).
   4628..4645    -  promoter       T3 promoter (fragment): promoter for bacteriophage T3 RNA polymerase
   4663..4784    -  polyA_signal   SV40 poly(A) signal: SV40 polyadenylation signal
   4807..4875    -  CDS            large T antigen (fragment): large T antigen from SV40 (simian virus 40)
   4899..4966    +  CDS            lacZα (fragment): LacZα fragment of β-galactosidase; lacZ fragment
   4970..5398    +  rep_origin     f1 ori (sequence partly withheld): f1 bacteriophage origin of replication; arrow indicates direction of (+) strand synthesis
   5426..5477    -  misc_feature   bom (fragment): basis of mobility region from pBR322
   5542..5899    +  promoter       SV40 promoter: SV40 enhancer and early promoter
   5950..6741    +  CDS            neo: KKA2_KLEPN - Also known as kan, nptII. Experimental evidence at protein level: Swiss-Prot protein existence level 1. Resistance to kanamycin, neomycin, paromomycin, ribostamycin, butirosin and gentamicin B. From Klebsiella pneumoniae.
   6808..6856    +  polyA_signal   poly(A) signal: synthetic polyadenylation signal
   6876..6930    -  misc_feature   bom (fragment): basis of mobility region from pBR322
   7032..7067    -  CDS            rop (fragment): Rop protein, which maintains plasmids at low copy number; rop
   7162..7266    +  promoter       AmpR promoter: bla
   7267..8127    +  CDS            AmpR: β-lactamase; bla; confers resistance to ampicillin, carbenicillin, and related antibiotics
   8298..8886    +  rep_origin     ori: high-copy-number ColE1/pMB1/pBR322/pUC origin of replication
>Addgene plasmid #66851 | pClneoMyc-LATS1 | addgene full sequence | sequence record 402477 | Addgene NGS Result
TCAATATTGGCCATTAGCCATATTATTCATTGGTTATATAGCATAAATCAATATTGGCTATTGGCCATTG
CATACGTTGTATCTATATCATAATATGTACATTTATATTGGCTCATGTCCAATATGACCGCCATGTTGGC
ATTGATTATTGACTAGTTATTAATAGTAATCAATTACGGGGTCATTAGTTCATAGCCCATATATGGAGTT
CCGCGTTACATAACTTACGGTAAATGGCCCGCCTGGCTGACCGCCCAACGACCCCCGCCCATTGACGTCA
ATAATGACGTATGTTCCCATAGTAACGCCAATAGGGACTTTCCATTGACGTCAATGGGTGGAGTATTTAC
GGTAAACTGCCCACTTGGCAGTACATCAAGTGTATCATATGCCAAGTCCGCCCCCTATTGACGTCAATGA
CGGTAAATGGCCCGCCTGGCATTATGCCCAGTACATGACCTTACGGGACTTTCCTACTTGGCAGTACATC
TACGTATTAGTCATCGCTATTACCATGGTGATGCGGTTTTGGCAGTACACCAATGGGCGTGGATAGCGGT
TTGACTCACGGGGATTTCCAAGTCTCCACCCCATTGACGTCAATGGGAGTTTGTTTTGGCACCAAAATCA
ACGGGACTTTCCAAAATGTCGTAACAACTGCGATCGCCCGCCCCGTTGACGCAAATGGGCGGTAGGCGTG
TACGGTGGGAGGTCTATATAAGCAGAGCTCGTTTAGTGAACCGTCAGATCACTAGAAGCTTTATTGCGGT
AGTTTATCACAGTTAAATTGCTAACGCAGTCAGTGCTTCTGACACAACAGTCTCGAACTTAAGCTGCAGT
GACTCTCTTAAGGTAGCCTTGCAGAAGTTGGTCGTGAGGCACTGGGCAGGTAAGTATCAAGGTTACAAGA
CAGGTTTAAGGAGACCAATAGAAACTGGGCTTGTCGAGACAGAGAAGACTCTTGCGTTTCTGATAGGCAC
CTATTGGTCTTACTGACATCCACTTTGCCTTTCTCTCCACAGGTGTCCACTCCCAGTTCAATTACAGCTC
TTAAGGCTAGAGTACTTAATACGACTCACTATAGGCTAGACCCCCCAACATGGAGCAGAAGCTTATCAGC
GAGGAGGACCTGCTCGAGGAATTCACGCGTATGAAGAGGAGTGAAAAGCCAGAAGGATATAGACAAATGA
GGCCTAAGACCTTTCCTGCCAGTAACTATACTGTCAGTAGCCGGCAAATGTTACAAGAAATTCGGGAATC
CCTTAGGAATTTATCTAAACTATCTGATGCTGCTAAGGCTGAGCATAACATGAGTAAAATGTCAACCGAA
GATCCTCGACAAGTCAGAAATCCACCCAAATTTGGGACGCATCATAAAGCCTTGCAGGAAATTCGAAACT
CTCTGCTTCCATTTGCAAATGAAACAAATTCTTCTCGGAGTACTTCAGAAGTTAATCCACAAATGCTTCA
AGACTTGCAAGCTGCTGGATTTGATGAGGATATGGTTATACAAGCTCTTCAGAAAACTAACAACAGAAGT
ATAGAAGCAGCAATTGAATTCATTAGTAAAATGAGTTACCAAGATCCTCGACGAGAGCAGATGGCTGCAG
CAGCTGCCAGACCTATTAATGCCAGCATGAAACCAGGGAATGTGCAGCAATCAGTTAACCGCAAACAGAG
CTGGAAAGGTTCTAAAGAATCCTTAGTTCCTCAGAGGCATGGCCCGCCACTAGGAGAAAGTGTGGCCTAT
CATTCTGAGAGTCCCAACTCACAGACAGATGTAGGAAGACCTTTGTCTGGATCTGGTATATCAGCATTTG
TTCAAGCTCACCCTAGCAACGGACAGAGAGTGAACCCCCCACCACCACCTCAAGTAAGGAGTGTTACTCC
TCCACCACCTCCAAGAGGCCAGACTCCCCCTCCAAGAGGTACAACTCCACCTCCCCCTTCATGGGAACCA
AACTCTCAAACAAAGCGCTATTCTGGAAACATGGAATACGTAATCTCCCGAATCTCTCCTGTCCCACCTG
GGGCATGGCAAGAGGGCTATCCTCCACCACCTCTCAACACTTCCCCCATGAATCCTCCTAATCAAGGACA
GAGAGGCATTAGTTCTGTTCCTGTTGGCAGACAACCAATCATCATGCAGAGTTCTAGCAAATTTAACTTT
CCATCAGGGAGACCTGGAATGCAGAATGGTACTGGACAAACTGATTTCATGATACACCAAAATGTTGTCC
CTGCTGGCACTGTGAATCGGCAGCCACCACCTCCATATCCTCTGACAGCAGCTAATGGACAAAGCCCTTC
TGCTTTACAAACAGGGGGATCTGCTGCTCCTTCGTCATATACAAATGGAAGTATTCCTCAGTCTATGATG
GTGCCAAACAGAAATAGTCATAACATGGAACTATATAACATTAGTGTACCTGGACTGCAAACAAATTGGC
CTCAGTCATCTTCTGCTCCAGCCCAGTCATCCCCGAGCAGTGGGCATGAAATCCCTACATGGCAACCTAA
CATACCAGTGAGGTCAAATTCTTTTAATAACCCATTAGGAAATAGAGCAAGTCACTCTGCTAATTCTCAG
CCTTCTGCTACAACAGTCACTGCAATTACACCAGCTCCTATTCAACAGCCTGTGAAAAGTATGCGTGTAT
TAAAACCAGAGCTACAGACTGCTTTAGCACCTACACACCCTTCTTGGATACCACAGCCAATTCAAACTGT
TCAACCCAGTCCTTTTCCTGAGGGAACCGCTTCAAATGTGACTGTGATGCCACCTGTTGCTGAAGCTCCA
AACTATCAAGGACCACCACCACCCTACCCAAAACATCTGCTGCACCAAAACCCATCTGTTCCTCCATACG
AGTCAATCAGTAAGCCTAGCAAAGAGGATCAGCCAAGCTTGCCCAAGGAAGATGAGAGTGAAAAGAGTTA
TGAAAATGTTGATAGTGGGGATAAAGAAAAGAAACAGATTACAACTTCACCTATTACTGTTAGGAAAAAC
AAGAAAGATGAAGAGCGAAGGGAATCTCGTATTCAAAGTTATTCTCCTCAAGCATTTAAATTCTTTATGG
AGCAACATGTAGAAAATGTACTCAAATCTCATCAGCAGCGTCTACATCGTAAAAAACAATTAGAGAATGA
AATGATGCGGGTTGGATTATCTCAAGATGCCCAGGATCAAATGAGAAAGATGCTTTGCCAAAAAGAATCT
AATTACATCCGTCTTAAAAGGGCTAAAATGGACAAGTCTATGTTTGTGAAGATAAAGACACTAGGAATAG
GAGCATTTGGTGAAGTCTGTCTAGCAAGAAAAGTAGATACTAAGGCTTTGTATGCAACAAAAACTCTTCG
AAAGAAAGATGTTCTTCTTCGAAATCAAGTCGCTCATGTTAAGGCTGAGAGAGATATCCTGGCTGAAGCT
GACAATGAATGGGTAGTTCGTCTATATTATTCATTCCAAGATAAGGACAATTTATACTTTGTAATGGACT
ACATTCCTGGGGGTGATATGATGAGCCTATTAATTAGAATGGGCATCTTTCCAGAAAGTCTGGCACGATT
CTACATAGCAGAACTTACCTGTGCAGTTGAAAGTGTTCATAAAATGGGTTTTATTCATAGAGATATTAAA
CCTGATAATATTTTGATTGATCGTGATGGTCATATTAAATTGACTGACTTTGGCCTCTGCACTGGCTTCA
GATGGACACACGATTCTAAGTACTATCAGAGTGGTGACCATCCACGGCAAGATAGCATGGATTTCAGTAA
TGAATGGGGGGATCCCTCAAGCTGTCGATGTGGAGACAGACTGAAGCCATTAGAGCGGAGAGCTGCACGC
CAGCACCAGCGATGTCTAGCACATTCTTTGGTTGGGACTCCCAATTATATTGCACCTGAAGTGTTGCTAC
GAACAGGATACACACAGTTGTGTGATTGGTGGAGTGTTGGTGTTATTCTTTTTGAAATGTTGGTGGGACA
ACCTCCTTTCTTGGCACAAACACCATTAGAAACACAAATGAAGGTTATCAACTGGCAAACATCTCTTCAC
ATTCCACCACAAGCTAAACTCAGTCCTGAAGCTTCTGATCTTATTATTAAACTTTGCCGAGGACCCGAAG
ATCGCTTAGGCAAGAATGGTGCTGATGAAATAAAAGCTCATCCATTTTTTAAAACAATTGACTTCTCCAG
TGACCTGAGACAGCAGTCTGCTTCATACATTCCTAAAATCACACACCCAACAGATACATCAAATTTTGAT
CCTGTTGATCCTGATAAATTATGGAGTGATGATAACGAGGAAGAAAATGTAAATGACACTCTCAATGGAT
GGTATAAAAATGGAAAGCATCCTGAACATGCATTCTATGAATTTACCTTCCGAAGGTTTTTTGATGACAA
TGGCTACCCATATAATTATCCGAAGCCTATTGAATATGAATACATTAATTCACAAGGCTCAGAGCAGCAG
TCGGATGAAGATGATCAAAACACAGGCTCAGAGATTAAAAATCGCGATCTAGTATATGTTTAACACACTA
GTAAATAAATGTAATGAGGATTTGTAAAAGGGCCTGAAATGCGAGGTGTTTTGAGGTACCGTCGACGCGG
CCGCTTCCCTTTAGTGAGGGTTAATGCTTCGAGCAGACATGATAAGATACATTGATGAGTTTGGACAAAC
CACAACTAGAATGCAGTGAAAAAAATGCTTTATTTGTGAAATTTGTGATGCTATTGCTTTATTTGTAACC
ATTATAAGCTGCAATAAACAAGTTAACAACAACAATTGCATTCATTTTATGTTTCAGGTTCAGGGGGAGA
TGTGGGAGGTTTTTTAAAGCAAGTAAAACCTCTACAAATGTGGTAAAATCCGATAAGGATCGATCCGGGC
TGGCGTAATAGCGAAGAGGCCCGCACCGATCGCCCTTCCCAACAGTTGCGCAGCCTGAATGGCGAATGG
[124 nt withheld, positions 4970-5093]
C
[91 nt withheld, positions 5095-5185]
A
[49 nt withheld, positions 5187-5235]
CCTTTGACGTTGGAGTCCACGTTCTTT
[37 nt withheld, positions 5263-5299]
ACCCTATCTCGGTCTATTCTTTTGATTTATAAGGGATTTTGCCGATTTCGGCCTATTGGTTAAAAAATGA
GCTGATTTAACAAAAATTTAACGCGAATTTTAACAAAATATTAACGCTTACAATTTCCTGATGCGGTATT
TTCTCCTTACGCATCTGTGCGGTATTTCACACCGCATACGCGGATCTGCGCAGCACCATGGCCTGAAATA
ACCTCTGAAAGAGGAACTTGGTTAGGTACCTTCTGAGGCGGAAAGAACCAGCTGTGGAATGTGTGTCAGT
TAGGGTGTGGAAAGTCCCCAGGCTCCCCAGCAGGCAGAAGTATGCAAAGCATGCATCTCAATTAGTCAGC
AACCAGGTGTGGAAAGTCCCCAGGCTCCCCAGCAGGCAGAAGTATGCAAAGCATGCATCTCAATTAGTCA
GCAACCATAGTCCCGCCCCTAACTCCGCCCATCCCGCCCCTAACTCCGCCCAGTTCCGCCCATTCTCCGC
CCCATGGCTGACTAATTTTTTTTATTTATGCAGAGGCCGAGGCCGCCTCGGCCTCTGAGCTATTCCAGAA
GTAGTGAGGAGGCTTTTTTGGAGGCCTAGGCTTTTGCAAAAAGCTTGATTCTTCTGACACAACAGTCTCG
AACTTAAGGCTAGAGCCACCATGATTGAACAAGATGGATTGCACGCAGGTTCTCCGGCCGCTTGGGTGGA
GAGGCTATTCGGCTATGACTGGGCACAACAGACAATCGGCTGCTCTGATGCCGCCGTGTTCCGGCTGTCA
GCGCAGGGGCGCCCGGTTCTTTTTGTCAAGACCGACCTGTCCGGTGCCCTGAATGAACTGCAGGACGAGG
CAGCGCGGCTATCGTGGCTGGCCACGACGGGCGTTCCTTGCGCAGCTGTGCTCGACGTTGTCACTGAAGC
GGGAAGGGACTGGCTGCTATTGGGCGAAGTGCCGGGGCAGGATCTCCTGTCATCTCACCTTGCTCCTGCC
GAGAAAGTATCCATCATGGCTGATGCAATGCGGCGGCTGCATACGCTTGATCCGGCTACCTGCCCATTCG
ACCACCAAGCGAAACATCGCATCGAGCGAGCACGTACTCGGATGGAAGCCGGTCTTGTCGATCAGGATGA
TCTGGACGAAGAGCATCAGGGGCTCGCGCCAGCCGAACTGTTCGCCAGGCTCAAGGCGCGCATGCCCGAC
GGCGAGGATCTCGTCGTGACCCATGGCGATGCCTGCTTGCCGAATATCATGGTGGAAAATGGCCGCTTTT
CTGGATTCATCGACTGTGGCCGGCTGGGTGTGGCGGACCGCTATCAGGACATAGCGTTGGCTACCCGTGA
TATTGCTGAAGAGCTTGGCGGCGAATGGGCTGACCGCTTCCTCGTGCTTTACGGTATCGCCGCTCCCGAT
TCGCAGCGCATCGCCTTCTATCGCCTTCTTGACGAGTTCTTCTGAGCGGGACTCTGGGGTTCGAAATGAC
CGACCAAGCGACGCCCAACCTGCCATCACGATGGCCGCAATAAAATATCTTTATTTTCATTACATCTGTG
TGTTGGTTTTTTGTGTGAATCGATAGCGATAAGGATCCGCGTATGGTGCACTCTCAGTACAATCTGCTCT
GATGCCGCATAGTTAAGCCAGCCCCGACACCCGCCAACACCCGCTGACGCGCCCTGACGGGCTTGTCTGC
TCCCGGCATCCGCTTACAGACAAGCTGTGACCGTCTCCGGGAGCTGCATGTGTCAGAGGTTTTCACCGTC
ATCACCGAAACGCGCGAGACGAAAGGGCCTCGTGATACGCCTATTTTTATAGGTTAATGTCATGATAATA
ATGGTTTCTTAGACGTCAGGTGGCACTTTTCGGGGAAATGTGCGCGGAACCCCTATTTGTTTATTTTTCT
AAATACATTCAAATATGTATCCGCTCATGAGACAATAACCCTGATAAATGCTTCAATAATATTGAAAAAG
GAAGAGTATGAGTATTCAACATTTCCGTGTCGCCCTTATTCCCTTTTTTGCGGCATTTTGCCTTCCTGTT
TTTGCTCACCCAGAAACGCTGGTGAAAGTAAAAGATGCTGAAGATCAGTTGGGTGCACGAGTGGGTTACA
TCGAACTGGATCTCAACAGCGGTAAGATCCTTGAGAGTTTTCGCCCCGAAGAACGTTTTCCAATGATGAG
CACTTTTAAAGTTCTGCTATGTGGCGCGGTATTATCCCGTATTGACGCCGGGCAAGAGCAACTCGGTCGC
CGCATACACTATTCTCAGAATGACTTGGTTGAGTACTCACCAGTCACAGAAAAGCATCTTACGGATGGCA
TGACAGTAAGAGAATTATGCAGTGCTGCCATAACCATGAGTGATAACACTGCGGCCAACTTACTTCTGAC
AACGATCGGAGGACCGAAGGAGCTAACCGCTTTTTTGCACAACATGGGGGATCATGTAACTCGCCTTGAT
CGTTGGGAACCGGAGCTGAATGAAGCCATACCAAACGACGAGCGTGACACCACGATGCCTGTAGCAATGG
CAACAACGTTGCGCAAACTATTAACTGGCGAACTACTTACTCTAGCTTCCCGGCAACAATTAATAGACTG
GATGGAGGCGGATAAAGTTGCAGGACCACTTCTGCGCTCGGCCCTTCCGGCTGGCTGGTTTATTGCTGAT
AAATCTGGAGCCGGTGAGCGTGGGTCTCGCGGTATCATTGCAGCACTGGGGCCAGATGGTAAGCCCTCCC
GTATCGTAGTTATCTACACGACGGGGAGTCAGGCAACTATGGATGAACGAAATAGACAGATCGCTGAGAT
AGGTGCCTCACTGATTAAGCATTGGTAACTGTCAGACCAAGTTTACTCATATATACTTTAGATTGATTTA
AAACTTCATTTTTAATTTAAAAGGATCTAGGTGAAGATCCTTTTTGATAATCTCATGACCAAAATCCCTT
AACGTGAGTTTTCGTTCCACTGAGCGTCAGACCCCGTAGAAAAGATCAAAGGATCTTCTTGAGATCCTTT
TTTTCTGCGCGTAATCTGCTGCTTGCAAACAAAAAAACCACCGCTACCAGCGGTGGTTTGTTTGCCGGAT
CAAGAGCTACCAACTCTTTTTCCGAAGGTAACTGGCTTCAGCAGAGCGCAGATACCAAATACTGTTCTTC
TAGTGTAGCCGTAGTTAGGCCACCACTTCAAGAACTCTGTAGCACCGCCTACATACCTCGCTCTGCTAAT
CCTGTTACCAGTGGCTGCTGCCAGTGGCGATAAGTCGTGTCTTACCGGGTTGGACTCAAGACGATAGTTA
CCGGATAAGGCGCAGCGGTCGGGCTGAACGGGGGGTTCGTGCACACAGCCCAGCTTGGAGCGAACGACCT
ACACCGAACTGAGATACCTACAGCGTGAGCTATGAGAAAGCGCCACGCTTCCCGAAGGGAGAAAGGCGGA
CAGGTATCCGGTAAGCGGCAGGGTCGGAACAGGAGAGCGCACGAGGGAGCTTCCAGGGGGAAACGCCTGG
TATCTTTATAGTCCTGTCGGGTTTCGCCACCTCTGACTTGAGCGTCGATTTTTGTGATGCTCGTCAGGGG
GGCGGAGCCTATGGAAAAACGCCAGCAACGCGGCCTTTTTACGGTTCCTGGCCTTTTGCTGGCCTTTTGC
TCACATGGCTCGACAGATCT
