>Addgene plasmid #66851 | pClneoMyc-LATS1 | addgene partial sequence | sequence record 118419 | CMV-F 5'-CGCAAATGGGCGGTAGGCGTG-3'
CCGTCAGATCACTAGAAGCTTTATTGCGGTAGTTTATCACAGTTAAATTGCTAACGCAGTCAGTGCTTCT
GACACAACAGTCTCGAACTTAAGCTGCAGTGACTCTCTTAAGGTAGCCTTGCAGAAGTTGGTCGTGAGGC
ACTGGGCAGGTAAGTATCAAGGTTACAAGACAGGTTTAAGGAGACCAATAGAAACTGGGCTTGTCGAGAC
AGAGAAGACTCTTGCGTTTCTGATAGGCACCTATTGGTCTTACTGACATCCACTTTGCCTTTCTCTCCAC
AGGTGTCCACTCCCAGTTCAATTACAGCTCTTAAGGCTAGAGTACTTAATACGACTCACTATAGGCTAGA
CCCCCCAACATGGAGCAGAAGCTTATCAGCGAGGAGGACCTGCTCGAGGAATTCACGCGTATGAAGAGGA
GTGAAAAGCCAGAAGGATATAGACAAATGAGGCCTAAGACCTTTCCTGCCAGTAACTATACTGTCAGTAG
CCGGCAAATGTTACAAGAAATTCGGGAATCCCTTAGGAATTTATCTAAACTATCTGATGCTGCTAAGGCT
GAGCATAACATGAGTAAAATGTCAACCGAAGATCCTCGACAAGTCAGAAATCCACCCAAATTTGGGACGC
ATCATAAAGCCTTGCAGGAAATTCGAAACTCTCTGCTTCCATTTGCAAATGAAACAAATTCTTCTCGGAG
TACTTCAGAAGTTAATCCACAAATGCTTCAAGACTTGCAAGCTGCTGGATTTGATGAGGATATGGTTAT
