>Addgene plasmid #66851 | pClneoMyc-LATS1 | addgene partial sequence | sequence record 118462 | T3 5'-GCAATTAACCCTCACTAAAGG-3'
ACACCTCGCATTTCAGGCCCTTTTACAAATCCTCATTACATTTATTTACTAGTGTGTTAAACATATACTA
GATCGCGATTTTTAATCTCTGAGCCTGTGTTTTGATCATCTTCATCCGACTGCTGCTCTGAGCCTTGTGA
ATTAATGTATTCATATTCAATAGGCTTCGGATAATTATATGGGTAGCCATTGTCATCAAAAAACCTTCGG
AAGGTAAATTCATAGAATGCATGTTCAGGATGCTTTCCATTTTTATACCATCCATTGAGAGTGTCATTTA
CATTTTCTTCCTCGTTATCATCACTCCATAATTTATCAGGATCAACAGGATCAAAATTTGATGTATCTGT
TGGGTGTGTGATTTTAGGAATGTATGAAGCAGACTGCTGTCTCAGGTCACTGGAGAAGTCAATTGTTTTA
AAAAATGGATGAGCTTTTATTTCATCAGCACCATTCTTGCCTAAGCGATCTTCGGGTCCTCGGCAAAGTT
TAATAATAAGATCAGAAGCTTCAGGACTGAGTTTAGCTTGTGGTGGAATGTGAAGAGATGTTTGCCAGTT
GATAACCTTCATTTGTGTTTCTAATGGTGTTTGTGCCAAGAAAGGAGGTTGTCCCACCAACATTTCAAAA
AGAATAACACCAACACTCCACCAATCACACAACTGTGTGTATCCTGTTCGTAGCAACACTTCAGGTGCAA
TATAATTGGGAGTCCCAACCAAAGAATGTGCTAGACATCGCTGGTGCTGGCGTGCAGCTCTCCGCTCTAA
TGGCTTCAGTCTGTCTCCACATCGACAGCTTGAGGGATCCC
